Addgene plasmid #87871: pEGFP-hGABARAP
Purpose: Express a EGFP-human GABARAP in mammalian cells
Depositing lab: Eiki Kominami & Isei Tanida. Publication: The human homolog of Saccharomyces cerevisiae Apg7p is a Protein-activating enzyme for multiple substrates including human Apg12p, GATE-16, GABARAP, and MAP-LC3. Tanida I, Tanida-Miyake E, Ueno T, Kominami E. J Biol Chem. 2001 Jan 19;276(3):1701-6. Epub 2000 Nov 28. 10.1074/jbc.C000752200 PubMed 11096062.
Backbone
  Vector backbone: pEGFP-C1
  Backbone manufacturer: CLONTECH
  Backbone size w/o insert (bp): 4600
  Total vector size (bp): 5067
  Vector type: Mammalian Expression
  Selectable markers: Neomycin (select with G418)
Growth in bacteria
  Bacterial resistance: Kanamycin, 50 μg/mL
  Growth temperature: 37°C
  Growth strain: DH5alpha
  Copy number: High Copy
Gene/Insert
  Gene/Insert name: GABARAP
  Species: H. sapiens (human)
  Insert size (bp): 354
  Entrez Gene: GABARAP (a.k.a. ATG8A, GABARAP-a, MM46)
Terms and licenses: Academic/Nonprofit Terms; Industry Terms: Not Available to Industry
How to cite: pEGFP-hGABARAP was a gift from Eiki Kominami & Isei Tanida (Addgene plasmid # 87871 ; http://n2t.net/addgene:87871 ; RRID:Addgene_87871)
