[The description below was written by a language model from this plasmid's Addgene catalogue record and pLannotate feature annotations shown in this document.]
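Description:
pEGFP-hGABARAP is a mammalian expression plasmid built on the Clontech pEGFP-C1 backbone, designed to produce human GABARAP fused to the C-terminus of EGFP. The catalogue lists a total size of about 5.07 kb, and the sequenced record is 5,061 nt. Expression is driven by the human cytomegalovirus immediate-early enhancer and promoter; the enhancer appears at the end of the linear record and the promoter at the start only because of where the circular sequence is numbered. The EGFP coding sequence is followed after a short linker by the roughly 350 bp GABARAP open reading frame. A remnant of the multiple cloning site and the SV40 polyadenylation signal lie downstream.

In bacteria the plasmid replicates from a high-copy ColE1/pUC-type origin, and it also carries an f1 phage origin for single-stranded DNA production. A single Tn5 aminoglycoside phosphotransferase gene (NeoR/KanR) serves both hosts. A bacterial bla-type promoter drives it for kanamycin selection in E. coli. The SV40 enhancer/early promoter, paired with the HSV TK polyadenylation signal, drives it for G418 selection of stably transfected mammalian cells. The short large T antigen, ble and bGH poly(A) fragments in the table are probably incidental matches to backbone sequence rather than functional parts.

GABARAP is a ubiquitin-like modifier of the ATG8 family, involved in GABA(A) receptor trafficking and in later stages of autophagosome maturation. Placing EGFP at the N-terminus leaves the GABARAP C-terminus free, the end through which ATG8-family proteins are processed and conjugated. The stated purpose is simply to express EGFP-tagged human GABARAP in mammalian cells, which would allow the protein to be followed by fluorescence.
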