Features (pLannotate 1.2.2; 15 found; start..end, strand, type, name):
      1..204     +  promoter       CMV promoter: human cytomegalovirus (CMV) immediate early promoter
    249..965     +  CDS            EGFP: EGFP is a basic (constitutively fluorescent) green fluorescent protein published in 1996, derived from Aequorea victoria. It is reported to be a rapidly-maturing weak dimer with moderate acid sensitivity.
    981..1331    +  CDS            GABARAP (sequence withheld): GBRAP_HUMAN - Also known as FLC3B. Experimental evidence at protein level: Swiss-Prot protein existence level 1. Ubiquitin-like modifier that plays a role in intracellular transport of GABA(A) receptors and its interaction with the cytoskeleton (PubMed:9892355). Involved in autophagy: while LC3s are involved in elongation of the phagophore membrane, the GABARAP/GATE-16 subfamily is essential for a later stage in autophagosome maturation (PubMed:15169837, PubMed:20562859, PubMed:22948227). Through its interaction with the reticulophagy receptor TEX264, participates in the remodeling of subdomai
   1336..1361    +  misc_feature   MCS (fragment): multiple cloning site
   1378..1462    +  CDS            large T antigen (fragment): large T antigen from SV40 (simian virus 40)
   1485..1606    +  polyA_signal   SV40 poly(A) signal: SV40 polyadenylation signal
   1640..2068    -  rep_origin     f1 ori (sequence partly withheld): f1 bacteriophage origin of replication; arrow indicates direction of (+) strand synthesis
   2095..2199    +  promoter       AmpR promoter: bla
   2201..2558    +  promoter       SV40 promoter: SV40 enhancer and early promoter
   2593..3387    +  CDS            NeoR/KanR: aminoglycoside phosphotransferase from Tn5; aph(3')-II (or nptII); confers resistance to neomycin, kanamycin, and G418 (Geneticin®)
   3408..3560    +  CDS            ble (fragment): BLE_KLEPN - Experimental evidence at protein level: Swiss-Prot protein existence level 1. Binding protein with a strong affinity to the bleomycin family of antibiotics. Binds to CL990; an antimitotic-antibiotic compound. From Klebsiella pneumoniae.
   3619..3666    +  polyA_signal   HSV TK poly(A) signal: herpes simplex virus thymidine kinase polyadenylation signal (Cole and Stacy, 1985)
   3757..3773    -  polyA_signal   bGH poly(A) signal (fragment): bovine growth hormone polyadenylation signal
   3995..4583    +  rep_origin     ori: high-copy-number ColE1/pMB1/pBR322/pUC origin of replication
   4758..5061    +  enhancer       CMV enhancer: human cytomegalovirus immediate early enhancer
>Addgene plasmid #87871 | pEGFP-hGABARAP | addgene full sequence | sequence record 252412 | Addgene NGS Result
GTGATGCGGTTTTGGCAGTACATCAATGGGCGTGGATAGCGGTTTGACTCACGGGGATTTCCAAGTCTCC
ACCCCATTGACGTCAATGGGAGTTTGTTTTGGCACCAAAATCAACGGGACTTTCCAAAATGTCGTAACAA
CTCCGCCCCATTGACGCAAATGGGCGGTAGGCGTGTACGGTGGGAGGTCTATATAAGCAGAGCTGGTTTA
GTGAACCGTCAGATCCGCTAGCGCTACCGGTCGCCACCATGGTGAGCAAGGGCGAGGAGCTGTTCACCGG
GGTGGTGCCCATCCTGGTCGAGCTGGACGGCGACGTAAACGGCCACAAGTTCAGCGTGTCCGGCGAGGGC
GAGGGCGATGCCACCTACGGCAAGCTGACCCTGAAGTTCATCTGCACCACCGGCAAGCTGCCCGTGCCCT
GGCCCACCCTCGTGACCACCCTGACCTACGGCGTGCAGTGCTTCAGCCGCTACCCCGACCACATGAAGCA
GCACGACTTCTTCAAGTCCGCCATGCCCGAAGGCTACGTCCAGGAGCGCACCATCTTCTTCAAGGACGAC
GGCAACTACAAGACCCGCGCCGAGGTGAAGTTCGAGGGCGACACCCTGGTGAACCGCATCGAGCTGAAGG
GCATCGACTTCAAGGAGGACGGCAACATCCTGGGGCACAAGCTGGAGTACAACTACAACAGCCACAACGT
CTATATCATGGCCGACAAGCAGAAGAACGGCATCAAGGTGAACTTCAAGATCCGCCACAACATCGAGGAC
GGCAGCGTGCAGCTCGCCGACCACTACCAGCAGAACACCCCCATCGGCGACGGCCCCGTGCTGCTGCCCG
ACAACCACTACCTGAGCACCCAGTCCGCCCTGAGCAAAGACCCCAACGAGAAGCGCGATCACATGGTCCT
GCTGGAGTTCGTGACCGCCGCCGGGATCACTCTCGGCATGGACGAGCTGTACAAGTCCGGACTCAGATCC
[351 nt withheld, positions 981-1331]
TGACTCGACGGTACCGCGGGCCCGGGATCCACCGGATCTAGATAACTGATCATAATCAGCCATACCACAT
TTGTAGAGGTTTTACTTGCTTTAAAAAACCTCCCACACCTCCCCCTGAACCTGAAACATAAAATGAATGC
AATTGTTGTTGTTAACTTGTTTATTGCAGCTTATAATGGTTACAAATAAAGCAATAGCATCACAAATTTC
ACAAATAAAGCATTTTTTTCACTGCATTCTAGTTGTGGTTTGTCCAAACTCATCAATGTATCTTAACGCG
TAAATTGTAAGCGTTAATATTTTGTTAAAATTCGCGTTAAATTTTTGTTAAATCAGCTCATTTTTTAACC
AATAGGCCGAAATCGGCAAAATCCCTTATAAATCAAAAGAATAGACCGAGATAGGGT
[37 nt withheld, positions 1739-1775]
AAAGAACGTGGACTCCAACGTCAAAGG
[49 nt withheld, positions 1803-1851]
T
[91 nt withheld, positions 1853-1943]
G
[124 nt withheld, positions 1945-2068]
CAGGTGGCACTTTTCGGGGAAATGTGCGCGGAACCCCTATTTGTTTATTTTTCTAAATACATTCAAATAT
GTATCCGCTCATGAGACAATAACCCTGATAAATGCTTCAATAATATTGAAAAAGGAAGAGTCCTGAGGCG
GAAAGAACCAGCTGTGGAATGTGTGTCAGTTAGGGTGTGGAAAGTCCCCAGGCTCCCCAGCAGGCAGAAG
TATGCAAAGCATGCATCTCAATTAGTCAGCAACCAGGTGTGGAAAGTCCCCAGGCTCCCCAGCAGGCAGA
AGTATGCAAAGCATGCATCTCAATTAGTCAGCAACCATAGTCCCGCCCCTAACTCCGCCCATCCCGCCCC
TAACTCCGCCCAGTTCCGCCCATTCTCCGCCCCATGGCTGACTAATTTTTTTTATTTATGCAGAGGCCGA
GGCCGCCTCGGCCTCTGAGCTATTCCAGAAGTAGTGAGGAGGCTTTTTTGGAGGCCTAGGCTTTTGCAAA
GATCGATCAAGAGACAGGATGAGGATCGTTTCGCATGATTGAACAAGATGGATTGCACGCAGGTTCTCCG
GCCGCTTGGGTGGAGAGGCTATTCGGCTATGACTGGGCACAACAGACAATCGGCTGCTCTGATGCCGCCG
TGTTCCGGCTGTCAGCGCAGGGGCGCCCGGTTCTTTTTGTCAAGACCGACCTGTCCGGTGCCCTGAATGA
ACTGCAAGACGAGGCAGCGCGGCTATCGTGGCTGGCCACGACGGGCGTTCCTTGCGCAGCTGTGCTCGAC
GTTGTCACTGAAGCGGGAAGGGACTGGCTGCTATTGGGCGAAGTGCCGGGGCAGGATCTCCTGTCATCTC
ACCTTGCTCCTGCCGAGAAAGTATCCATCATGGCTGATGCAATGCGGCGGCTGCATACGCTTGATCCGGC
TACCTGCCCATTCGACCACCAAGCGAAACATCGCATCGAGCGAGCACGTACTCGGATGGAAGCCGGTCTT
GTCGATCAGGATGATCTGGACGAAGAGCATCAGGGGCTCGCGCCAGCCGAACTGTTCGCCAGGCTCAAGG
CGAGCATGCCCGACGGCGAGGATCTCGTCGTGACCCATGGCGATGCCTGCTTGCCGAATATCATGGTGGA
AAATGGCCGCTTTTCTGGATTCATCGACTGTGGCCGGCTGGGTGTGGCGGACCGCTATCAGGACATAGCG
TTGGCTACCCGTGATATTGCTGAAGAGCTTGGCGGCGAATGGGCTGACCGCTTCCTCGTGCTTTACGGTA
TCGCCGCTCCCGATTCGCAGCGCATCGCCTTCTATCGCCTTCTTGACGAGTTCTTCTGAGCGGGACTCTG
GGGTTCGAAATGACCGACCAAGCGACGCCCAACCTGCCATCACGAGATTTCGATTCCACCGCCGCCTTCT
ATGAAAGGTTGGGCTTCGGAATCGTTTTCCGGGACGCCGGCTGGATGATCCTCCAGCGCGGGGATCTCAT
GCTGGAGTTCTTCGCCCACCCTAGGGGGAGGCTAACTGAAACACGGAAGGAGACAATACCGGAAGGAACC
CGCGCTATGACGGCAATAAAAAGACAGAATAAAACGCACGGTGTTGGGTCGTTTGTTCATAAACGCGGGG
TTCGGTCCCAGGGCTGGCACTCTGTCGATACCCCACCGAGACCCCATTGGGGCCAATACGCCCGCGTTTC
TTCCTTTTCCCCACCCCACCCCCCAAGTTCGGGTGAAGGCCCAGGGCTCGCAGCCAACGTCGGGGCGGCA
GGCCCTGCCATAGCCTCAGGTTACTCATATATACTTTAGATTGATTTAAAACTTCATTTTTAATTTAAAA
GGATCTAGGTGAAGATCCTTTTTGATAATCTCATGACCAAAATCCCTTAACGTGAGTTTTCGTTCCACTG
AGCGTCAGACCCCGTAGAAAAGATCAAAGGATCTTCTTGAGATCCTTTTTTTCTGCGCGTAATCTGCTGC
TTGCAAACAAAAAAACCACCGCTACCAGCGGTGGTTTGTTTGCCGGATCAAGAGCTACCAACTCTTTTTC
CGAAGGTAACTGGCTTCAGCAGAGCGCAGATACCAAATACTGTTCTTCTAGTGTAGCCGTAGTTAGGCCA
CCACTTCAAGAACTCTGTAGCACCGCCTACATACCTCGCTCTGCTAATCCTGTTACCAGTGGCTGCTGCC
AGTGGCGATAAGTCGTGTCTTACCGGGTTGGACTCAAGACGATAGTTACCGGATAAGGCGCAGCGGTCGG
GCTGAACGGGGGGTTCGTGCACACAGCCCAGCTTGGAGCGAACGACCTACACCGAACTGAGATACCTACA
GCGTGAGCTATGAGAAAGCGCCACGCTTCCCGAAGGGAGAAAGGCGGACAGGTATCCGGTAAGCGGCAGG
GTCGGAACAGGAGAGCGCACGAGGGAGCTTCCAGGGGGAAACGCCTGGTATCTTTATAGTCCTGTCGGGT
TTCGCCACCTCTGACTTGAGCGTCGATTTTTGTGATGCTCGTCAGGGGGGCGGAGCCTATGGAAAAACGC
CAGCAACGCGGCCTTTTTACGGTTCCTGGCCTTTTGCTGGCCTTTTGCTCACATGTTCTTTCCTGCGTTA
TCCCCTGATTCTGTGGATAACCGTATTACCGCCATGCATTAGTTATTAATAGTAATCAATTACGGGGTCA
TTAGTTCATAGCCCATATATGGAGTTCCGCGTTACATAACTTACGGTAAATGGCCCGCCTGGCTGACCGC
CCAACGACCCCCGCCCATTGACGTCAATAATGACGTATGTTCCCATAGTAACGCCAATAGGGACTTTCCA
TTGACGTCAATGGGTGGAGTATTTACGGTAAACTGCCCACTTGGCAGTACATCAAGTGTATCATATGCCA
AGTACGCCCCCTATTGACGTCAATGACGGTAAATGGCCCGCCTGGCATTATGCCCAGTACATGACCTTAT
GGGACTTTCCTACTTGGCAGTACATCTACGTATTAGTCATCGCTATTACCATG
